>Addgene plasmid #73393 | pETM6-At4CL-PhCHS-CmCHI | depositor full sequence | sequence record 135135 | Full Sequence
GGGGAATTGTGAGCGGATAACAATTCCCCTCTAGAAATAATTTTGTTTAACTTTAAGAAGGAGATATACA
TATGGCGCCACAAGAACAAGCAGTTTCTCAGGTGATGGAGAAACAGAGCAACAACAACAACAGTGACGTC
ATTTTCCGATCAAAGTTACCGGATATTTACATCCCGAACCACCTATCTCTCCACGACTACATCTTCCAAA
ACATCTCCGAATTCGCCACTAAGCCTTGCCTAATCAACGGACCAACCGGCCACGTGTACACTTACTCCGA
CGTCCACGTCATCTCCCGCCAAATCGCCGCCAATTTTCACAAACTCGGCGTTAACCAAAACGACGTCGTC
ATGCTCCTCCTCCCAAACTGTCCCGAATTCGTCCTCTCTTTCCTCGCCGCCTCCTTCCGCGGCGCAACCG
CCACCGCCGCAAACCCTTTCTTCACTCCGGCGGAGATAGCTAAACAAGCCAAAGCCTCCAACACCAAACT
CATAATCACCGAAGCTCGTTACGTCGACAAAATCAAACCACTTCAAAACGACGACGGAGTAGTCATCGTC
TGCATCGACGACAACGAATCCGTGCCAATCCCTGAAGGCTGCCTCCGCTTCACCGAGTTGACTCAGTCGA
CAACCGAGGCATCAGAAGTCATCGACTCGGTGGAGATTTCACCGGACGACGTGGTGGCACTACCTTACTC
CTCTGGCACGACGGGATTACCAAAAGGAGTGATGCTGACTCACAAGGGACTAGTCACGAGCGTTGCTCAG
CAAGTCGACGGCGAGAACCCGAATCTTTATTTCCACAGCGATGACGTCATACTCTGTGTTTTGCCCATGT
TTCATATCTACGCTTTGAACTCGATCATGTTGTGTGGTCTTAGAGTTGGTGCGGCGATTCTGATAATGCC
GAAGTTTGAGATCAATCTGCTATTGGAGCTGATCCAGAGGTGTAAAGTGACGGTGGCTCCGATGGTTCCG
CCGATTGTGTTGGCCATTGCGAAGTCTTCGGAGACGGAGAAGTATGATTTGAGCTCGATAAGAGTGGTGA
AATCTGGTGCTGCTCCTCTTGGTAAAGAACTTGAAGATGCCGTTAATGCCAAGTTTCCTAATGCCAAACT
CGGTCAGGGATACGGAATGACGGAAGCAGGTCCAGTGCTCGCAATGTCGTTAGGTTTTGCAAAGGAACCT
TTTCCGGTTAAGTCAGGAGCTTGTGGTACTGTTGTAAGAAATGCTGAGATGAAAATAGTTGATCCAGACA
CCGGAGATTCTCTTTCGAGGAATCAACCCGGTGAGATTTGTATTCGTGGTCACCAGATCATGAAAGGTTA
CCTCAACAATCCGGCAGCTACAGCAGAGACCATTGATAAAGACGGTTGGCTTCATACTGGAGATATTGGA
TTGATCGATGACGATGACGAGCTTTTCATCGTTGATCGATTGAAAGAACTTATCAAGTATAAAGGTTTTC
AGGTAGCTCCGGCTGAGCTAGAGGCTTTGCTCATCGGTCATCCTGACATTACTGATGTTGCTGTTGTCGC
AATGAAAGAAGAAGCAGCTGGTGAAGTTCCTGTTGCATTTGTGGTGAAATCGAAGGATTCGGAGTTATCA
GAAGATGATGTGAAGCAATTCGTGTCGAAACAGGTTGTGTTTTACAAGAGAATCAACAAAGTGTTCTTCA
CTGAATCCATTCCTAAAGCTCCATCAGGGAAGATATTGAGGAAAGATCTGAGGGCAAAACTAGCAAATGG
ATTGTGACTCGAGTCTGGTAAAGAAACCGCTGCTGCGAAATTTGAACGCCAGCACATGGACTCGTCTACT
AGTCGCAGCTTAATTAACCTAAACTGCTGCCACCGCTGAGCAATAACTAGCATAACCCCTTGGGGCCTCT
AAACGGGTCTTGAGGGGTTTTTTGCTAGGATCGAGATCGATCTCGATCCCGCGAAATTAATACGACTCAC
TATAGGGGAATTGTGAGCGGATAACAATTCCCCTCTAGAAATAATTTTGTTTAACTTTAAGAAGGAGATA
TACATATGGTGACAGTCGAGGAGTATCGTAAGGCACAACGTGCTGAAGGTCCAGCCACTGTCATGGCCAT
TGGAACAGCCACACCTTCAAACTGTGTTGATCAAAGCACTTACCCTGATTTTTATTTTCGTATCACTAAC
AGTGAGCACAAGACTGATCTTAAGGAGAAATTTAAGCGCATGTGTGAAAAATCAATGATTAAGAAAAGGT
ACATGCACTTAACAGAGGAAATCTTGAAAGAGAATCCTAGTATGTGTGAATACATGGCACCTTCTCTTGA
TGCTAGGCAAGACATAGTGGTGGTTGAAGTGCCCAAACTTGGCAAAGAGGCAGCTCAAAAGGCCATCAAG
GAATGGGGCCAGCCCAAGTCCAAAATTACCCATTTGGTCTTTTGCACAACCAGTGGTGTGGACATGCCTG
GGTGTGACTATCAACTCACTAAGCTACTTGGGCTTCGTCCATCGGTCAAGAGGCTTATGATGTACCAACA
AGGTTGCTTTGCTGGTGGCACGGTTCTTCGGTTAGCCAAGGACTTGGCTGAAAACAACAAGGGCGCTCGA
GTCCTTGTTGTTTGTTCAGAAATCACCGCGGTCACTTTCCGTGGGCCAAATGATACTCATTTGGATAGTT
TAGTTGGCCAAGCACTTTTTGGTGATGGGGCAGGCGCGATCATTATAGGTTCTGATCCAATTCCAGGGGT
CGAAAGGCCTTTGTTCGAGCTCGTTTCAGCAGCCCAAACTCTTCTCCCAGATAGCCATGGTGCTATTGAT
GGCCATCTCCGTGAAGTTGGGCTTACATTCCACTTACTCAAAGATGTTCCTGGGCTGATCTCAAAAAATA
TTGAGAAGAGCCTTGAGGAAGCATTCAAACCTTTGGGCATTTCTGATTGGAACTCTCTATTCTGGATTGC
TCATCCAGGTGGGCCTGCAATTTTGGACCAAGTTGAAATAAAGTTGGGCCTAAAGCCCGAGAAACTTAAG
GCTACAAGGAATGTGTTAAGTAACTATGGTAACATGTCAAGTGCTTGTGTACTGTTTATTTTGGATGAAA
TGAGAAAGGCCTCAGCCAAAGAAGGTTTAGGAACTACTGGTGAAGGGCTTGAGTGGGGTGTTCTTTTTGG
ATTTGGGCCTGGGCTAACAGTTGAGACTGTTGTCCTCCACAGTGTTGCTACTTAATAGGGTACCCTCGAG
TCTGGTAAAGAAACCGCTGCTGCGAAATTTGAACGCCAGCACATGGACTCGTCTACTAGTCGCAGCTTAA
TTAACCTAAACTGCTGCCACCGCTGAGCAATAACTAGCATAACCCCTTGGGGCCTCTAAACGGGTCTTGA
GGGGTTTTTTGCTAGGATCGAGATCGATCTCGATCCCGCGAAATTAATACGACTCACTATAGGGGAATTG
TGAGCGGATAACAATTCCCCTCTAGAAATAATTTTGTTTAACTTTAAGAAGGAGATATACATATGAATCC
GTCGCCGTCTGTTACCGAACTGCAAGTGGAAAATGTCACCTTTACGCCGAGTCTGCAACCGCCGGGCTCT
ACCAAATCGCATTTTCTGGGCGGTGCAGGTGAACGTGGCCTGGAAATCGAAGGCAAATTTGTTAAATTCA
CCGCTATTGGTGTCTATCTGGAAGAAAACGCCGTGCCGCTGCTGGCAGGCAAATGGAAAGGCAAAACCGC
CGGTGAACTGACGGAATCTGTCGAATTTTTCCGCGATGTGGTTACCGGCCCGTTTGAAAAATTCATGAAA
GTGACCATGATCCTGCCGCTGACGGGTGCGCAGTATTCAGAAAAAGTTGCTGAAAATTGCATGGCGATTT
GGAAATTTTTCGGCATCTACACCGATGCAGAAGCTAAAGCGATTGAAAAATTTACGGAAGTGTTCAAAGA
CGAAATTTTTCCGCCGGGCAGCTCTATCCTGTTCACCCAAAGTTCCGGTTCGCTGACGATTTCATTTTCG
AAAGATGGCAGCATCCCGAAAGACGGTGTCGCGGTGATTGAAAACAATCTGCTGAGCGAAGCCGTTCTGG
AATCTATGATCGGTAAAAACGGCGTCAGTCCGGCGGCCAAAAAATCCCTGGCCGAACGTCTGTCAGCACT
GCTGAATGTTGCTTCCGACAAAATGAAAGGCGGTGGCGGCTCAGGTGGCGGTGGCTCTGGTGGCGGTGGT
TCAGGCGTCAAAGAAAGTCTGGTGTGACTCGAGTCTGGTAAAGAAACCGCTGCTGCGAAATTTGAACGCC
AGCACATGGACTCGTCTACTAGTCGCAGCTTAATTAACCTAAACTGCTGCCACCGCTGAGCAATAACTAG
CATAACCCCTTGGGGCCTCTAAACGGGTCTTGAGGGGTTTTTTGCTAGCGAAAGGAGGAGTCGACTATAT
CCGGATTGGCGAATGGG
[124 nt withheld, positions 4428-4551]
C
[91 nt withheld, positions 4553-4643]
A
[49 nt withheld, positions 4645-4693]
CCTTTGACGTTGGAGTCCACGTTCTTT
[37 nt withheld, positions 4721-4757]
ACCCTATCTCGGTCTATTCTTTTGATTTATAAGGGATTTTGCCGATTTCGGCCTATTGGTTAAAAAATGA
GCTGATTTAACAAAAATTTAACGCGAATTTTAACAAAATATTAACGTTTACAATTTCTGGCGGCACGATG
GCATGAGATTATCAAAAAGGATCTTCACCTAGATCCTTTTAAATTAAAAATGAAGTTTTAAATCAATCTA
AAGTATATATGAGTAAACTTGGTCTGACAGTTACCAATGCTTAATCAGTGAGGCACCTATCTCAGCGATC
TGTCTATTTCGTTCATCCATAGTTGCCTGACTCCCCGTCGTGTAGATAACTACGATACGGGAGGGCTTAC
CATCTGGCCCCAGTGCTGCAATGATACCGCGAGACCCACGCTCACCGGCTCCAGATTTATCAGCAATAAA
CCAGCCAGCCGGAAGGGCCGAGCGCAGAAGTGGTCCTGCAACTTTATCCGCCTCCATCCAGTCTATTAAT
TGTTGCCGGGAAGCTAGAGTAAGTAGTTCGCCAGTTAATAGTTTGCGCAACGTTGTTGCCATTGCTACAG
GCATCGTGGTGTCACGCTCGTCGTTTGGTATGGCTTCATTCAGCTCCGGTTCCCAACGATCAAGGCGAGT
TACATGATCCCCCATGTTGTGCAAAAAAGCGGTTAGCTCCTTCGGTCCTCCGATCGTTGTCAGAAGTAAG
TTGGCCGCAGTGTTATCACTCATGGTTATGGCAGCACTGCATAATTCTCTTACTGTCATGCCATCCGTAA
GATGCTTTTCTGTGACTGGTGAGTACTCAACCAAGTCATTCTGAGAATAGTGTATGCGGCGACCGAGTTG
CTCTTGCCCGGCGTCAATACGGGATAATACCGCGCCACATAGCAGAACTTTAAAAGTGCTCATCATTGGA
AAACGTTCTTCGGGGCGAAAACTCTCAAGGATCTTACCGCTGTTGAGATCCAGTTCGATGTAACCCACTC
GTGCACCCAACTGATCTTCAGCATCTTTTACTTTCACCAGCGTTTCTGGGTGAGCAAAAACAGGAAGGCA
AAATGCCGCAAAAAAGGGAATAAGGGCGACACGGAAATGTTGAATACTCATACTCTTCCTTTTTCAATCA
TGATTGAAGCATTTATCAGGGTTATTGTCTCATGAGCGGATACATATTTGAATGTATTTAGAAAAATAAA
CAAATAGGTCATGACCAAAATCCCTTAACGTGAGTTTTCGTTCCACTGAGCGTCAGACCCCGTAGAAAAG
ATCAAAGGATCTTCTTGAGATCCTTTTTTTCTGCGCGTAATCTGCTGCTTGCAAACAAAAAAACCACCGC
TACCAGCGGTGGTTTGTTTGCCGGATCAAGAGCTACCAACTCTTTTTCCGAAGGTAACTGGCTTCAGCAG
AGCGCAGATACCAAATACTGTCCTTCTAGTGTAGCCGTAGTTAGGCCACCACTTCAAGAACTCTGTAGCA
CCGCCTACATACCTCGCTCTGCTAATCCTGTTACCAGTGGCTGCTGCCAGTGGCGATAAGTCGTGTCTTA
CCGGGTTGGACTCAAGACGATAGTTACCGGATAAGGCGCAGCGGTCGGGCTGAACGGGGGGTTCGTGCAC
ACAGCCCAGCTTGGAGCGAACGACCTACACCGAACTGAGATACCTACAGCGTGAGCTATGAGAAAGCGCC
ACGCTTCCCGAAGGGAGAAAGGCGGACAGGTATCCGGTAAGCGGCAGGGTCGGAACAGGAGAGCGCACGA
GGGAGCTTCCAGGGGGAAACGCCTGGTATCTTTATAGTCCTGTCGGGTTTCGCCACCTCTGACTTGAGCG
TCGATTTTTGTGATGCTCGTCAGGGGGGCGGAGCCTATGGAAAAACGCCAGCAACGCGGCCTTTTTACGG
TTCCTGGCCTTTTGCTGGCCTTTTGCTCACATGTTCTTTCCTGCGTTATCCCCTGATTCTGTGGATAACC
GTATTACCGCCTTTGAGTGAGCTGATACCGCTCGCCGCAGCCGAACGACCGAGCGCAGCGAGTCAGTGAG
CGAGGAAGCGGAAGAGCGCCTGATGCGGTATTTTCTCCTTACGCATCTGTGCGGTATTTCACACCGCATA
TATGGTGCACTCTCAGTACAATCTGCTCTGATGCCGCATAGTTAAGCCAGTATACACTCCGCTATCGCTA
CGTGACTGGGTCATGGCTGCGCCCCGACACCCGCCAACACCCGCTGACGCGCCCTGACGGGCTTGTCTGC
TCCCGGCATCCGCTTACAGACAAGCTGTGACCGTCTCCGGGAGCTGCATGTGTCAGAGGTTTTCACCGTC
ATCACCGAAACGCGCGAGGCAGCTGCGGTAAAGCTCATCAGCGTGGTCGTGAAGCGATTCACAGATGTCT
GCCTGTTCATCCGCGTCCAGCTCGTTGAGTTTCTCCAGAAGCGTTAATGTCTGGCTTCTGATAAAGCGGG
CCATGTTAAGGGCGGTTTTTTCCTGTTTGGTCACTGATGCCTCCGTGTAAGGGGGATTTCTGTTCATGGG
GGTAATGATACCGATGAAACGAGAGAGGATGCTCACGATACGGGTTACTGATGATGAACATGCCCGGTTA
CTGGAACGTTGTGAGGGTAAACAACTGGCGGTATGGATGCGGCGGGACCAGAGAAAAATCACTCAGGGTC
AATGCCAGCGCTTCGTTAATACAGATGTAGGTGTTCCACAGGGTAGCCAGCAGCATCCTGCGATGCAGAT
CCGGAACATAATGGTGCAGGGCGCTGACTTCCGCGTTTCCAGACTTTACGAAACACGGAAACCGAAGACC
ATTCATGTTGTTGCTCAGGTCGCAGACGTTTTGCAGCAGCAGTCGCTTCACGTTCGCTCGCGTATCGGTG
ATTCATTCTGCTAACCAGTAAGGCAACCCCGCCAGCCTAGCCGGGTCCTCAACGACAGGAGCACGATCAT
GCTAGTCATGCCCCGCGCCCACCGGAAGGAGCTGACTGGGTTGAAGGCTCTCAAGGGCATCGGTCGAGAT
CCCGGTGCCTAATGAGTGAGCTAACTTACATTAATTGCGTTGCGCTCACTGCCCGCTTTCCAGTCGGGAA
ACCTGTCGTGCCAGCTGCATTAATGAATCGGCCAACGCGCGGGGAGAGGCGGTTTGCGTATTGGGCGCCA
GGGTGGTTTTTCTTTTCACCAGTGAGACGGGCAACAGCTGATTGCCCTTCACCGCCTGGCCCTGAGAGAG
TTGCAGCAAGCGGTCCACGCTGGTTTGCCCCAGCAGGCGAAAATCCTGTTTGATGGTGGTTAACGGCGGG
ATATAACATGAGCTGTCTTCGGTATCGTCGTATCCCACTACCGAGATGTCCGCACCAACGCGCAGCCCGG
ACTCGGTAATGGCGCGCATTGCGCCCAGCGCCATCTGATCGTTGGCAACCAGCATCGCAGTGGGAACGAT
GCCCTCATTCAGCATTTGCATGGTTTGTTGAAAACCGGACATGGCACTCCAGTCGCCTTCCCGTTCCGCT
ATCGGCTGAATTTGATTGCGAGTGAGATATTTATGCCAGCCAGCCAGACGCAGACGCGCCGAGACAGAAC
TTAATGGGCCCGCTAACAGCGCGATTTGCTGGTGACCCAATGCGACCAGATGCTCCACGCCCAGTCGCGT
ACCGTCTTCATGGGAGAAAATAATACTGTTGATGGGTGTCTGGTCAGAGACATCAAGAAATAACGCCGGA
ACATTAGTGCAGGCAGCTTCCACAGCAATGGCATCCTGGTCATCCAGCGGATAGTTAATGATCAGCCCAC
TGACGCGTTGCGCGAGAAGATTGTGCACCGCCGCTTTACAGGCTTCGACGCCGCTTCGTTCTACCATCGA
CACCACCACGCTGGCACCCAGTTGATCGGCGCGAGATTTAATCGCCGCGACAATTTGCGACGGCGCGTGC
AGGGCCAGACTGGAGGTGGCAACGCCAATCAGCAACGACTGTTTGCCCGCCAGTTGTTGTGCCACGCGGT
TGGGAATGTAATTCAGCTCCGCCATCGCCGCTTCCACTTTTTCCCGCGTTTTCGCAGAAACGTGGCTGGC
CTGGTTCACCACGCGGGAAACGGTCTGATAAGAGACACCGGCATACTCTGCGACATCGTATAACGTTACT
GGTTTCACATTCACCACCCTGAATTGACTCTCTTCCGGGCGCTATCATGCCATACCGCGAAAGGTTTTGC
GCCATTCGATGGTGTCCGGGATCTCGACGCTCTCCCTTATGCGACTCCTGCATTAGGAAGCAGCCCAGTA
GTAGGTTGAGGCCGTTGAGCACCGCCGCCGCAAGGAATGGTGCATGCAAGGAGATGGCGCCCAACAGTCC
CCCGGCCACGGGGCCTGCCACCATACCCACGCCGAAACAAGCGCTCATGAGCCCGAAGTGGCGAGCCCGA
TCTTCCCCATCGGTGATGTCGGCGATATAGGCGCCAGCAACCGCACCTGTGGCGCCGGTGATGCCGGCCA
CGATGCGTCCGGCGTAGCCTAGGATCGAGATCGATCTCGATCCCGCGAAATTAATACGACTCACTATA
Features (pLannotate 1.2.2; 31 found; start..end, strand, type, name):
      3..27      +  protein_bind   lac operator: The lac repressor binds to the lac operator to inhibit transcription in E. coli. This inhibition can be relieved by adding lactose or isopropyl-β-D-thiogalactopyranoside (IPTG). lac repressor encoded by lacI
     42..64      +  RBS            RBS: efficient ribosome binding site from bacteriophage T7 gene 10 (Olins and Rangwala, 1989)
     72..1754    +  CDS            4CL1: 4CL1_ARATH - Experimental evidence at protein level: Swiss-Prot protein existence level 1. Produces CoA thioesters of a variety of hydroxy- and methoxy- substituted cinnamic acids, which are used to synthesize several phenylpropanoid-derived compounds, including anthocyanins, flavonoids, isoflavonoids, coumarins, lignin, suberin and wall-bound phenolics. From Arabidopsis thaliana (Mouse-ear cress).
   1770..1811    +  CDS            S-Tag (fragment): affinity and epitope tag derived from pancreatic ribonuclease A
   1867..1914    +  terminator     T7 terminator: transcription terminator for bacteriophage T7 RNA polymerase
   1948..1966    +  promoter       T7 promoter: promoter for bacteriophage T7 RNA polymerase
   1967..1991    +  protein_bind   lac operator: The lac repressor binds to the lac operator to inhibit transcription in E. coli. This inhibition can be relieved by adding lactose or isopropyl-β-D-thiogalactopyranoside (IPTG). lac repressor encoded by lacI
   2006..2028    +  RBS            RBS: efficient ribosome binding site from bacteriophage T7 gene 10 (Olins and Rangwala, 1989)
   2036..3199    +  CDS            CHSY_HYPAN: Experimental evidence at protein level: Swiss-Prot protein existence level 1. The primary product of this enzyme is 4,2',4',6'- tetrahydroxychalcone (also termed naringenin-chalcone or chalcone) which undergoes enzyme-catalyzed or spontaneous isomerization into naringenin. From Hypericum androsaemum (Tutsan).
   3227..3268    +  CDS            S-Tag (fragment): affinity and epitope tag derived from pancreatic ribonuclease A
   3324..3371    +  terminator     T7 terminator: transcription terminator for bacteriophage T7 RNA polymerase
   3405..3423    +  promoter       T7 promoter: promoter for bacteriophage T7 RNA polymerase
   3424..3448    +  protein_bind   lac operator: The lac repressor binds to the lac operator to inhibit transcription in E. coli. This inhibition can be relieved by adding lactose or isopropyl-β-D-thiogalactopyranoside (IPTG). lac repressor encoded by lacI
   3463..3485    +  RBS            RBS: efficient ribosome binding site from bacteriophage T7 gene 10 (Olins and Rangwala, 1989)
   3499..4134    +  CDS            CHI1 (fragment): CFI1_ARATH - Also known as CFI, TT5. Experimental evidence at protein level: Swiss-Prot protein existence level 1. Catalyzes the intramolecular cyclization of bicyclic chalcones into tricyclic (S)-flavanones. Responsible for the isomerization of 4,2',4',6'-tetrahydroxychalcone (also termed chalcone) into naringenin. From Arabidopsis thaliana (Mouse-ear cress).
   4162..4185    +  CDS            FAPα2 (fragment): fluorogen-activating protein composed of a dimer of the L5-MG single-chain antibody fragment (Szent-Gyorgyi et al., 2008) binds malachite green derivatives to produce red fluorescence
   4240..4281    +  CDS            S-Tag (fragment): affinity and epitope tag derived from pancreatic ribonuclease A
   4337..4384    +  terminator     T7 terminator: transcription terminator for bacteriophage T7 RNA polymerase
   4428..4883    +  rep_origin     f1 ori (sequence partly withheld): f1 bacteriophage origin of replication; arrow indicates direction of (+) strand synthesis
   4998..5858    -  CDS            AmpR: β-lactamase; bla; confers resistance to ampicillin, carbenicillin, and related antibiotics
   5859..5951    -  promoter       AmpR promoter: bla
   6032..6620    +  rep_origin     ori: high-copy-number ColE1/pMB1/pBR322/pUC origin of replication
   6806..6948    -  misc_feature   bom: basis of mobility region from pBR322
   7050..7241    -  CDS            rop: Rop protein, which maintains plasmids at low copy number; rop
   7258..7638    +  CDS            YPB1_ECOLX: Protein predicted: Swiss-Prot protein existence level 4. From Escherichia coli.
   7700..7764    -  CDS            TcR (fragment): tetracycline efflux protein; tet; confers resistance to tetracycline
   7779..7800    -  protein_bind   CAP binding site: CAP binding activates transcription in the presence of cAMP. E. coli catabolite activator protein
   7813..8895    -  CDS            lacI: lac repressor; lacI; The lac repressor binds to the lac operator to inhibit transcription in E. coli. This inhibition can be relieved by adding lactose or isopropyl-β-D-thiogalactopyranoside (IPTG).
   8896..8973    -  promoter       lacI promoter: lacI
   8981..9254    -  CDS            TcR (fragment): tetracycline efflux protein; tet; confers resistance to tetracycline
   9289..2       +  promoter       T7 promoter (across the origin): promoter for bacteriophage T7 RNA polymerase
