[The description below was written by a language model from this plasmid's Addgene catalogue record and pLannotate feature annotations shown in this document.]
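Description:
pETM6-At4CL-PhCHS-CmCHI is a bacterial expression plasmid built on the pETM6 backbone, a pET-style vector designed for assembling multi-gene pathways in Escherichia coli. The 9.3 kb sequence carries a ColE1/pBR322-type origin with the adjacent bom and rop regions, an f1 origin, and the β-lactamase gene for ampicillin selection. The catalogue lists it as high copy, although rop normally moderates copy number in pBR322-derived replicons. A lacI gene under its own promoter supplies the repressor, and short tetracycline-resistance fragments remain as non-functional backbone remnants.

The payload is three plant genes arranged in the same orientation, each as its own complete transcription unit: a T7 promoter with a lac operator, the T7 gene 10 ribosome binding site, the coding sequence, and a T7 terminator. In order they encode 4-coumarate:CoA ligase from Arabidopsis thaliana (At4CL), chalcone synthase from Petunia hybrida (PhCHS) and chalcone isomerase from Citrus maxima (CmCHI). The automated annotation labels the latter two by their closest homologues from other species (Hypericum and Arabidopsis), which reflects database matching rather than the recorded source. S-tag fragments lie downstream of each gene, but the record does not show whether they are translated. A short FAPα2 hit after the CHI gene is probably a spurious match.

Expression needs a host that supplies T7 RNA polymerase and is inducible with IPTG. Together the enzymes activate phenylpropanoic acids such as p-coumaric acid to CoA thioesters, condense them into chalcones, and cyclise these into flavanones such as naringenin. The plasmid was deposited with work on optimising an E. coli co-culture for flavonoid production.
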