Addgene plasmid #73393: pETM6-At4CL-PhCHS-CmCHI
Purpose: Expresses three enzymes to convert phenylpropanoic acids to flavanones in vivo
Depositing lab: Mattheos Koffas. Depositing organization: Rensselaer Polytechnic Institute. Publication: Experimental and computational optimization of an Escherichia coli co-culture for the efficient production of flavonoids. Jones JA, Vernacchio VR, Sinkoe AL, Collins SM, Ibrahim MH, Lachance DM, Hahn J, Koffas MA. Metab Eng. 2016 Feb 6;35:55-63. doi: 10.1016/j.ymben.2016.01.006. PubMed 26860871.
Backbone
  Vector backbone: pETM6
  Backbone manufacturer: Koffas Lab, Addgene Plasmid #49795
  Backbone size w/o insert (bp): 5203
  Vector type: Bacterial Expression
Growth in bacteria
  Bacterial resistance: Ampicillin, 100 μg/mL
  Growth temperature: 37°C
  Growth strain: DH5alpha
  Copy number: High Copy
Gene/Insert 1
  Gene/Insert name: At4CL
  Species: A. thaliana (mustard weed)
  Promoter: T7
  Cloning method: Restriction Enzyme; 5′ cloning site unknown (unknown if destroyed); 3′ cloning site unknown (unknown if destroyed)
  Sequencing primers: 5′ pBRrevBam
Gene/Insert 2
  Gene/Insert name: PhCHS
  Species: P. hybrida
  Promoter: T7
  Cloning method: Restriction Enzyme; 5′ cloning site unknown (unknown if destroyed); 3′ cloning site unknown (unknown if destroyed)
  Sequencing primers: 5′ unknown
Gene/Insert 3
  Gene/Insert name: CmCHI
  Species: C. maxima
  Promoter: T7
  Cloning method: Restriction Enzyme; 5′ cloning site unknown (unknown if destroyed); 3′ cloning site unknown (unknown if destroyed)
  Sequencing primers: 5′ unknown
Terms and licenses: Academic/Nonprofit Terms; Industry Terms: Not Available to Industry
How to cite: pETM6-At4CL-PhCHS-CmCHI was a gift from Mattheos Koffas (Addgene plasmid # 73393 ; http://n2t.net/addgene:73393 ; RRID:Addgene_73393)
