>Addgene plasmid #73393 | pETM6-At4CL-PhCHS-CmCHI | addgene partial sequence | sequence record 139039 | RecAGcR 5'-GACTTTTACGCCGAGTTTGC-3'
CAGGTGAACGTGGCCTGGAAATCGAAGGCAAATTTGTTAAATTCACCGCTATTGGTGTCTATCTGGAAGA
AAACGCCGTGCCGCTGCTGGCAGGCAAATGGAAAGGCAAAACCGCCGGTGAACTGACGGAATCTGTCGAA
TTTTTCCGCGATGTGGTTACCGGCCCGTTTGAAAAATTCATGAAAGTGACCATGATCCTGCCGCTGACGG
GTGCGCAGTATTCAGAAAAAGTTGCTGAAAATTGCATGGCGATTTGGAAATTTTTCGGCATCTACACCGA
TGCAGAAGCTAAAGCGATTGAAAAATTTACGGAAGTGTTCAAAGACGAAATTTTTCCGCCGGGCAGCTCT
ATCCTGTTCACCCAAAGTTCCGGTTCGCTGACGATTTCATTTTCGAAAGATGGCAGCATCCCGAAAGACG
GTGTCGCGGTGATTGAAAACAATCTGCTGAGCGAAGCCGTTCTGGAATCTATGATCGGTAAAAACGGCGT
CAGTCCGGCGGCCAAAAAATCCCTGGCCGAACGTCTGTCAGCACTGCTGAATGTTGCTTCCGACAAAATG
AAAGGCGGTGGCGGCTCAGGTGGCGGTGGCTCTGGTGGCGGTGGTTCAGGCGTCAAAGAAAGTCTGGTGT
GACTCGAGTCTGGTAAAGAAACCGCTGCTGCGA
