>Addgene plasmid #73393 | pETM6-At4CL-PhCHS-CmCHI | addgene partial sequence | sequence record 139058 | pBRrevBam 5'-GGTGATGTCGGCGATATAGG-3'
GCGTCCGGCGTAGCCTAGGATCGAGATCGATCTCGATCCCGCGAAATTAATACGACTCACTATAGGGGAA
TTGTGAGCGGATAACAATTCCCCTCTAGAAATAATTTTGTTTAACTTTAAGAAGGAGATATACATATGGC
GCCACAAGAACAAGCAGTTTCTCAGGTGATGGAGAAACAGAGCAACAACAACAACAGTGACGTCATTTTC
CGATCAAAGTTACCGGATATTTACATCCCGAACCACCTATCTCTCCACGACTACATCTTCCAAAACATCT
CCGAATTCGCCACTAAGCCTTGCCTAATCAACGGACCAACCGGCCACGTGTACACTTACTCCGACGTCCA
CGTCATCTCCCGCCAAATCGCCGCCAATTTTCACAAACTCGGCGTTAACCAAAACGACGTCGTCATGCTC
CTCCTCCCAAACTGTCCCGAATTCGTCCTCTCTTTCCTCGCCGCCTCCTTCCGCGGCGCAACCGCCACCG
CCGCAAACCCTTTCTTCACTCCGGCGGAGATAGCTAAACAAGCCAAAGCCTCCAACACCAAACTCATAAT
CACCGAAGCTCGTTACGTCGACAAAATCAAACCACTTCAAAACGACGACGGAGTAGTCATCGTCTGCATC
GACGACAACGAATCCGTGCCAATCCCTGAAGGCTGCCTCCGCTTCACCGAGTTGACTCAGTCGACAACCG
AGGCATCAGAAGTCATCGACTCGGTGGAGATTTCACCGGACGACGTGGTGGCACTACCTTACTCCTCTGG
CACGACGG
