>Addgene plasmid #73393 | pETM6-At4CL-PhCHS-CmCHI | addgene partial sequence | sequence record 139138 | hProgerin-F 5'-AGATGACCTGCTCCATCACC-3'
ATGAGTATCATTTGGCCCACGGAAAGTGACCGCGGTGATTTCTGAACAAACAACAAGGACTCGAGCGCCC
TTGTTGTTTTCAGCCAAGTCCTTGGCTAACCGAAGAACCGTGCCACCAGCAAAGCAACCTTGTTGGTACA
TCATAAGCCTCTTGACCGATGGACGAAGCCCAAGTAGCTTAGTGAGTTGATAGTCACACCCAGGCATGTC
CACACCACTGGTTGTGCAAAAGACCAAATGGGTAATTTTGGACTTGGGCTGGCCCCATTCCTTGATGGCC
TTTTGAGCTGCCTCTTTGCCAAGTTTGGGCACTTCAACCACCACTATGTCTTGCCTAGCATCAAGAGAAG
GTGCCATGTATTCACACATACTAGGATTCTCTTTCAAGATTTCCTCTGTTAAGTGCATGTACCTTTTCTT
AATCATTGATTTTTCACACATGCGCTTAAATTTCTCCTTAAGATCAGTCTTGTGCTCACTGTTAGTGATA
CGAAAATAAAAATCAGGGTAAGTGCTTTGATCAACACAGTTTGAAGGTGTGGCTGTTCCAATGGCCATGA
CAGTGGCTGGACCTTCAGCACGTTGTGCCTTACGATACTCCTCGACTGTCACCATATGTATATCTCCTTC
TTAAAGTTAAACAAAATTATTTCTAGAGGGGAATTGTTATCCGCTCACAATTCCCCTATAGTGAGTCGTA
TTAATTTCGCGGGATCGAGATCGATCTCGATCCTAGCAA
